Addgene plasmid #97207: Desmin/pBSSK+
Purpose: Desmin (NM_001927, nt 258 to 395) in pBSSK+
Depositing lab: Rita Shiang. Depositing organization: Virginia Commonwealth University. Publication: A schizophrenia associated CMYA5 allele displays differential binding with desmin. Hsiung A, Naya FJ, Chen X, Shiang R. J Psychiatr Res. 2019 Apr;111:8-15. doi: 10.1016/j.jpsychires.2019.01.007. Epub 2019 Jan 10. PubMed 30658136.
Backbone
  Vector backbone: pBluescript SK (+)
  Backbone manufacturer: Stratagene
  Backbone size w/o insert (bp): 2958
  Total vector size (bp): 3197
  Vector type: Unspecified
Growth in bacteria
  Bacterial resistance: Ampicillin, 100 μg/mL
  Growth temperature: 37°C
  Growth strain: DH5alpha
  Copy number: High Copy
Gene/Insert
  Gene/Insert name: Desmin
  Species: H. sapiens (human)
  Insert size (bp): 234
  GenBank ID: NM_001927
  Entrez Gene: DES (a.k.a. CDCD3, CSM1, CSM2, LGMD1D, LGMD1E, LGMD2R)
  Cloning method: Unknown
  Sequencing primers: 5′ T3; 3′ T7
Terms and licenses: Academic/Nonprofit Terms; Industry Terms
How to cite: Desmin/pBSSK+ was a gift from Rita Shiang (Addgene plasmid # 97207 ; http://n2t.net/addgene:97207 ; RRID:Addgene_97207)
