[The description below was written by a language model from this plasmid's Addgene catalogue record and pLannotate feature annotations shown in this document.]
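Description:
Desmin/pBSSK+ is a small bacterial cloning plasmid of about 3.2 kb in which a short fragment of the human desmin gene (DES) has been placed in the multiple cloning site of pBluescript SK(+), a standard phagemid. It replicates in E. coli at high copy from a ColE1/pUC-type origin and is selected with ampicillin through the bla (β-lactamase) gene and its own promoter. The backbone also carries an f1 origin, which allows single-stranded DNA to be rescued with helper phage. The usual lac regulatory region is present as well (CAP site, lac promoter and operator, plus a lacI remnant), lying upstream of the lacZα sequence that the insert interrupts.

The annotated DES coding fragment spans the numbering origin of the sequenced record and covers roughly 220 bp, sitting between the two remaining pieces of the polylinker. It is in the same orientation as the T3 promoter and opposite to the T7 promoter, so T3 polymerase would give sense transcripts and T7 polymerase antisense transcripts in vitro. These same sites are listed as the sequencing primers. The record is not fully consistent on the extent of the insert: the purpose line gives nucleotides 258 to 395 of the reference mRNA, a span shorter than the stated 234 bp insert size, and the cloning method is unknown. No eukaryotic promoter, tag or reporter is annotated, so the plasmid is best viewed as a holding or subcloning construct for a desmin segment. The associated study examined binding between desmin and a schizophrenia-associated CMYA5 allele, though the exact role of this plasmid is not stated.
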