Features (pLannotate 1.2.2; 14 found; start..end, strand, type, name):
    227..271     +  misc_feature   MCS (fragment): pBluescript multiple cloning site
    280..298     -  promoter       T7 promoter: promoter for bacteriophage T7 RNA polymerase
    306..461     +  CDS            lacZα (fragment): LacZα fragment of β-galactosidase; lacZ fragment
    466..894     +  rep_origin     f1 ori (sequence partly withheld): f1 bacteriophage origin of replication; arrow indicates direction of (+) strand synthesis
    947..1051    +  promoter       AmpR promoter: bla
   1052..1912    +  CDS            AmpR: β-lactamase; bla; confers resistance to ampicillin, carbenicillin, and related antibiotics
   2083..2671    +  rep_origin     ori: high-copy-number ColE1/pMB1/pBR322/pUC origin of replication
   2854..2946    +  CDS            lacI (fragment): lac repressor; lacI; The lac repressor binds to the lac operator to inhibit transcription in E. coli. This inhibition can be relieved by adding lactose or isopropyl-β-D-thiogalactopyranoside (IPTG).
   2959..2980    +  protein_bind   CAP binding site: CAP binding activates transcription in the presence of cAMP. E. coli catabolite activator protein
   2995..3025    +  promoter       lac promoter: promoter for the E. coli lac operon
   3033..3049    +  protein_bind   lac operator: The lac repressor binds to the lac operator to inhibit transcription in E. coli. This inhibition can be relieved by adding lactose or isopropyl-β-D-thiogalactopyranoside (IPTG). lac repressor encoded by lacI
   3094..3112    +  promoter       T3 promoter: promoter for bacteriophage T3 RNA polymerase
   3125..3187    +  misc_feature   MCS (fragment): pBluescript multiple cloning site
   3195..219     +  CDS            DES (fragment) (across the origin): DESM_HUMAN - Experimental evidence at protein level: Swiss-Prot protein existence level 1. Muscle-specific type III intermediate filament essential for proper muscular structure and function. Plays a crucial role in maintaining the structure of sarcomeres, inter-connecting the Z-disks and forming the myofibrils, linking them not only to the sarcolemmal cytoskeleton, but also to the nucleus and mitochondria, thus providing strength for the muscle fiber during activity (PubMed:25358400). In adult striated muscle they form a fibrous network connecting myofibrils to each other and to the plasma me
>Addgene plasmid #97207 | Desmin/pBSSK+ | addgene full sequence | sequence record 191009 | Addgene NGS Result
AGTTCGCCCGTGTTCCCGCGGGCGGGTTTCGGCTCTAAGGGCTCCTCCAGCTCGGTGACGTCCCGCGTGT
ACCAGGTGTCGCGCACGTCGGGCGGGGCCGGGGGCCTGGGGTCGCTGCGGGCCAGCCGGCTGGGGACCAC
CCGCACGCCCTCCTCCTACGGCGCAGGCGAGCTGCTGGACTTCTCACTGGCCGACGCGGTGAACCAGGAG
TTTCTGACCGTCGACAATCAAGCTTATCGATACCGTCGACCTCGAGGGGGGGCCCGGTACCCAATTCGCC
CTATAGTGAGTCGTATTACGCGCGCTCACTGGCCGTCGTTTTACAACGTCGTGACTGGGAAAACCCTGGC
GTTACCCAACTTAATCGCCTTGCAGCACATCCCCCTTTCGCCAGCTGGCGTAATAGCGAAGAGGCCCGCA
CCGATCGCCCTTCCCAACAGTTGCGCAGCCTGAATGGCGAATGGG
[124 nt withheld, positions 466-589]
C
[91 nt withheld, positions 591-681]
A
[49 nt withheld, positions 683-731]
CCTTTGACGTTGGAGTCCACGTTCTTT
[37 nt withheld, positions 759-795]
ACCCTATCTCGGTCTATTCTTTTGATTTATAAGGGATTTTGCCGATTTCGGCCTATTGGTTAAAAAATGA
GCTGATTTAACAAAAATTTAACGCGAATTTTAACAAAATATTAACGCTTACAATTTAGGTGGCACTTTTC
GGGGAAATGTGCGCGGAACCCCTATTTGTTTATTTTTCTAAATACATTCAAATATGTATCCGCTCATGAG
ACAATAACCCTGATAAATGCTTCAATAATATTGAAAAAGGAAGAGTATGAGTATTCAACATTTCCGTGTC
GCCCTTATTCCCTTTTTTGCGGCATTTTGCCTTCCTGTTTTTGCTCACCCAGAAACGCTGGTGAAAGTAA
AAGATGCTGAAGATCAGTTGGGTGCACGAGTGGGTTACATCGAACTGGATCTCAACAGCGGTAAGATCCT
TGAGAGTTTTCGCCCCGAAGAACGTTTTCCAATGATGAGCACTTTTAAAGTTCTGCTATGTGGCGCGGTA
TTATCCCGTATTGACGCCGGGCAAGAGCAACTCGGTCGCCGCATACACTATTCTCAGAATGACTTGGTTG
AGTACTCACCAGTCACAGAAAAGCATCTTACGGATGGCATGACAGTAAGAGAATTATGCAGTGCTGCCAT
AACCATGAGTGATAACACTGCGGCCAACTTACTTCTGACAACGATCGGAGGACCGAAGGAGCTAACCGCT
TTTTTGCACAACATGGGGGATCATGTAACTCGCCTTGATCGTTGGGAACCGGAGCTGAATGAAGCCATAC
CAAACGACGAGCGTGACACCACGATGCCTGTAGCAATGGCAACAACGTTGCGCAAACTATTAACTGGCGA
ACTACTTACTCTAGCTTCCCGGCAACAATTAATAGACTGGATGGAGGCGGATAAAGTTGCAGGACCACTT
CTGCGCTCGGCCCTTCCGGCTGGCTGGTTTATTGCTGATAAATCTGGAGCCGGTGAGCGTGGGTCTCGCG
GTATCATTGCAGCACTGGGGCCAGATGGTAAGCCCTCCCGTATCGTAGTTATCTACACGACGGGGAGTCA
GGCAACTATGGATGAACGAAATAGACAGATCGCTGAGATAGGTGCCTCACTGATTAAGCATTGGTAACTG
TCAGACCAAGTTTACTCATATATACTTTAGATTGATTTAAAACTTCATTTTTAATTTAAAAGGATCTAGG
TGAAGATCCTTTTTGATAATCTCATGACCAAAATCCCTTAACGTGAGTTTTCGTTCCACTGAGCGTCAGA
CCCCGTAGAAAAGATCAAAGGATCTTCTTGAGATCCTTTTTTTCTGCGCGTAATCTGCTGCTTGCAAACA
AAAAAACCACCGCTACCAGCGGTGGTTTGTTTGCCGGATCAAGAGCTACCAACTCTTTTTCCGAAGGTAA
CTGGCTTCAGCAGAGCGCAGATACCAAATACTGTTCTTCTAGTGTAGCCGTAGTTAGGCCACCACTTCAA
GAACTCTGTAGCACCGCCTACATACCTCGCTCTGCTAATCCTGTTACCAGTGGCTGCTGCCAGTGGCGAT
AAGTCGTGTCTTACCGGGTTGGACTCAAGACGATAGTTACCGGATAAGGCGCAGCGGTCGGGCTGAACGG
GGGGTTCGTGCACACAGCCCAGCTTGGAGCGAACGACCTACACCGAACTGAGATACCTACAGCGTGAGCT
ATGAGAAAGCGCCACGCTTCCCGAAGGGAGAAAGGCGGACAGGTATCCGGTAAGCGGCAGGGTCGGAACA
GGAGAGCGCACGAGGGAGCTTCCAGGGGGAAACGCCTGGTATCTTTATAGTCCTGTCGGGTTTCGCCACC
TCTGACTTGAGCGTCGATTTTTGTGATGCTCGTCAGGGGGGCGGAGCCTATGGAAAAACGCCAGCAACGC
GGCCTTTTTACGGTTCCTGGCCTTTTGCTGGCCTTTTGCTCACATGTTCTTTCCTGCGTTATCCCCTGAT
TCTGTGGATAACCGTATTACCGCCTTTGAGTGAGCTGATACCGCTCGCCGCAGCCGAACGACCGAGCGCA
GCGAGTCAGTGAGCGAGGAAGCGGAAGAGCGCCCAATACGCAAACCGCCTCTCCCCGCGCGTTGGCCGAT
TCATTAATGCAGCTGGCACGACAGGTTTCCCGACTGGAAAGCGGGCAGTGAGCGCAACGCAATTAATGTG
AGTTAGCTCACTCATTAGGCACCCCAGGCTTTACACTTTATGCTTCCGGCTCGTATGTTGTGTGGAATTG
TGAGCGGATAACAATTTCACACAGGAAACAGCTATGACCATGATTACGCCAAGCGCGCAATTAACCCTCA
CTAAAGGGAACAAAAGCTGGAGCTCCACCGCGGTGGCGGCCGCTCTAGAACTAGTGGATCCCCCGGGCTG
CAGGAATTCGATTGAATTCCTG
